Addgene plasmid #62769: mEos3.2-MYR-N-5
Purpose: Localization: Cytoskeleton , N1 Cloning Vector, Excitation:507 / 572, Emission:516 / 580
Depositing lab: Michael Davidson. Depositing organization: Florida State University, Tallahassee.
Backbone
  Vector backbone: N1 Cloning Vector
  Vector type: Mammalian Expression
  Selectable markers: Neomycin (select with G418)
Growth in bacteria
  Bacterial resistance: Kanamycin, 50 μg/mL
  Growth temperature: 37°C
  Growth strain: DH5alpha
  Copy number: High Copy
Gene/Insert
  Gene/Insert name: MYR (alt name: Myristoylated targeting sequence)
  Mutation: none
  Promoter: CMV
  Tag / fusion protein: mEos3.2 (C terminal on backbone)
  Cloning method: Unknown
  Sequencing primers: 5′ CMV-F; 3′ SV40pA-R
Terms and licenses: Academic/Nonprofit Terms; Industry Terms
How to cite: mEos3.2-MYR-N-5 was a gift from Michael Davidson (Addgene plasmid # 62769 ; http://n2t.net/addgene:62769 ; RRID:Addgene_62769)
