[The description below was written by a language model from this plasmid's Addgene catalogue record.]
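Description:
mEos3.2-MYR-N-5 is a mammalian expression plasmid built on an N1-type cloning vector, in which the sequence of interest is placed upstream of a fluorescent protein so that the fluorophore ends up at the C terminus of the fusion. Here the insert is a myristoylation targeting sequence (MYR), recorded as unmutated, fused in front of mEos3.2. Expression is driven by the CMV promoter, a strong constitutive promoter for mammalian cells, and the listed 3′ sequencing primer points to an SV40 polyadenylation signal downstream of the fusion. The plasmid is maintained at high copy in E. coli under kanamycin selection, and it carries a neomycin resistance marker allowing G418 selection of stably transfected mammalian cells. The record does not state the origin of replication, the species source of the MYR sequence, or the cloning method. The "5" in the name may refer to a linker length, but this is not explained in the record.

mEos3.2 is a monomeric green-to-red photoconvertible fluorescent protein. The two excitation/emission pairs given (507/516 nm and 572/580 nm) correspond to its green and photoconverted red states. An N-terminal myristoylation signal normally directs attachment of a lipid group that anchors the protein to cellular membranes, so this construct would be expected to serve as a membrane-targeted marker. The catalogue entry, however, lists its localization as cytoskeleton, a discrepancy the record does not resolve. Constructs of this type are typically used as localization markers in live-cell imaging, photoconversion-based tracking and single-molecule localization microscopy.
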