>Addgene plasmid #62769 | mEos3.2-MYR-N-5 | depositor partial sequence | sequence record 103354 | CMV-F
GCATGCTAGTGACGTCAGATCCGCTAGCGCTACCGGACTCAGATCTCGAGCTCAAGCTTCGAATTCGCCA
CCATGGGAAGCAGCAAGAGCAAGCCAAAGGGACCGGTCGCCACCATGAGTGCGATTAAGCCAGACATGAA
GATCAAACTCCGTATGGAAGGCAACGTAAACGGGCACCACTTTGTGATCGACGGAGATGGTACAGGCAAG
CCTTTTGAGGGAAAACAGAGTATGGATCTTGAAGTCAAAGAGGGCGGACCTCTGCCTTTTGCCTTTGATA
TCCTGACCACTGCATTCCATTACGGCAACAGGGTATTCGCCAAATATCCAGACAACATACAAGACTATTT
TAAGCAGTCGTTTCCTAAGGGGTATTCGTGGGAACGAAGCTTGACTTTCGAAGACGGGGGCATTTGCAAC
GCCAGAAACGACATAACAATGGAAGGGGACACTTTCTATAATAAAGTTCGATTTTATGGTACCAACTTTC
CCGCCAATGGTCCAGTTATGCAGAAGAAGACGCTGAAATGGGAGCCCTCCACTGAGAAAATGTATGTGCG
TGATGGAGTGCTGACGGGTGATATTGAGATGGCTTTGTTGCTTGAAGGAAATGCCCATTACCGATGTGAC
TTCAGAACTACTTACAAAGCTAAGGAGAAGGGTGTCAAGTTACCAGGCGCCCACTTTGTGGACCACTGCA
TTGAGATTTTAAGCCATGACAAAGATTACAACAAGGTTAAGCTGTATGAGCATGCTGTTGCTCATTCTGG
ATTGCCTGACAATGCCAGACGATAAGCGGCCGCGACTCTAGATCATAATCAGCCATACCACATTTGTAGA
GGTTTTACTTGCTTTAAAAAACCTCCCACACCTCCCCCTGAACCTGAAACATAAAATGAATGCAATTGTT
GTTGTTAACTTGTTTATTGCAGCTTATAATGGTTACAAATAAAGCATAGCATCACAAATTTCACAAATAA
AGCATTTTTTTCACTGCATTCTAGTGTGTTTGTCAAACTCATCATGTATCTATGCGTAAATGTAGCGTAT
ATTTGTAAATCGCGTAAATTTTGTAAATCAGCTCATTTTTACAATAGCGAATCGCCAATCCCTTATAATC
AAAGATAGACGGATAGGTGATGTGTTCAGTGGAACAAGAGTCCATTAGACTGATCCACGTCAAGGCCAAC
GCTACTCAGCGATGCATTGACTCCTATCAGTTGTGCCAGGTGCTAGCCTATTC
