>Addgene plasmid #62769 | mEos3.2-MYR-N-5 | depositor partial sequence | sequence record 103355 | SV40-R
CCCGCGCCCATATTGGAGCGTCTCAATATGGGCGATGTTCCATAGTACGCAATTGACTCCATTGACGTCA
ATAATGACGTATGTTCCCATAGTAACGCCAATAGGGACTTTCCATTGACGTCAATGGGTGGAGTATTTAC
GGTAAACTGCCCACTTGGCAGTACATCAAGTGTATCATATGCCAAGTACGCCCCCTATTGACGTCAATGA
CGGTAAATGGCCCGCCTGGCATTATGCCCAGTACATGACCTTATGGGACTTTCCTACTTGGCAGTACATC
TACGTATTAGTCATCGCTATTACCATGGTGATGCGGTTTTGGCAGTACATCAATGGGCGTGGATAGCGGT
TTGACTCACGGGGATTTCCAAGTCTCCACCCCATTGACGTCAATGGGAGTTTGTTTTGGCACCAAAATCA
ACGGGACTTTCCAAAATGTCGTAACAACTCCGCCCCATTGACGCAAATGGGCGGTAGGCGTGTACGGTGG
GAGGTCTATATAAGCAGAGCTGGTTTAGTGAACCGTCAGATCCGCTAGCGCTACCGGACTCAGATCTCGA
GCTCAAGCTTCGAATTCGCCACCATGGGAAGCAGCAAGAGCAAGCCAAAGGGACCGGTCGCCACCATGAG
TGCGATTAAGCCAGACATGAAGATCAAACTCCGTATGGAAGGCAACGTAAACGGGCACCACTTTGTGATC
GACGGAGATGGTACAGGCAAGCCTTTTGAGGGAAAACAGAGTATGGATCTTGAAGTCAAAGAGGGCGGAC
CTCTGCCTTTTGCCTTTGATATCCTGACCACTGCATTCCATTACGGCAACAGGGTATTCGCCAAATATCC
AGACAACATACAAGACTATTTTAAGCAGTCGTTTCCTAAGGGGTATTCGTGGGAACGAAGCTTGACTTTC
GAAGACGGGGGCATTTGCAACGCCAGAAACGACATAACAATGGAAGGGGACACTTTCTATAATAAAGTTC
GATTTTATGGTACCAACTTTCCCGCCAATGGTCCAGTTATGCAGAAGAAGACGCTGAAATGGGAGCCCTC
CACTGAGAAAATGTATGTGCGTGATGGAGTGCTGACGGGTGATATTGAGATGGCTTTGTTGCTTGAAGGA
AATGCCCATTACCGATGTGACTTCAGAACTACTTACAAAGCTAAGGAGAAGGGTGTCAAGTTACCAGGCG
CCCACTTTGTGGACCACTGCATTGAGATTTTAAGCCATGACAAAGATTACAACAAGGTTAAGCTGTATGA
GCATGCTGTTGCTCATTCTGGATTGCCTGACAATGCCAGACGATAAGCGGCCGCGACTCTAGATCATAAT
CAGCCATACCACATGTAGAGTTTCA
