>Addgene plasmid #62769 | mEos3.2-MYR-N-5 | addgene partial sequence | sequence record 146541 | AllEos-R 5'-GTACCATCTCCGTCGATCAC-3'
ATACGGAGTTTGATCTTCATGTCTGGCTTAATCGCACTCATGGTGGCGACCGGTCCCTTTGGCTTGCTCT
TGCTGCTTCCCATGGTGGCGAATTCGAAGCTTGAGCTCGAGATCTGAGTCCGGTAGCGCTAGCGGATCTG
ACGGTTCACTAAACCAGCTCTGCTTATATAGACCTCCCACCGTACACGCCTACCGCCCATTTGCGTCAAT
GGGGCGGAGTTGTTACGACATTTTGGAAAGTCCCGTTGATTTTGGTGCCAAAACAAACTCCCATTGACGT
CAATGGGGTGGAGACTTGGAAATCCCCGTGAGTCAAACCGCTATCCACGCCCATTGATGTACTGCCAAAA
CCGCATCACCATGGTAATAGCGATGACTAATACGTAGATGTACTGCCAAGTAGGAAAGTCCCATAAGGTC
ATGTACTGGGCATAATGCCAGGCGGGCCATTTACCGTCATTGACGTCAATAGGGGGCGTACTTGGCATAT
GATACACTTGATGTACTGCCAAGTGGGCAGTTTACCGTAAATACTCCACCCATTGACGTCAATGGAAAGT
CCCTATTGGCGTTACTATGGGAACATACGTCATTATTGACGTCAATGGGCGGGGGTCGTTGGGCGGTCAG
CCAGGCGGGCCATTTACCGTAAGTTATGTAACGCGGAACTCCATATATGGGCTATGAACTAATGACCCCG
TAATT
